Addgene plasmid #64133: pComb3HSS
Purpose: 2nd generation plasmid for phage display on modified geneIII, contains stuffer fragment
Depositing lab: Carlos Barbas. Depositing organization: Scripps California (The Scripps Research Institute). Publication: Synthetic Human Antibodies: Selecting and Evolving Functional Proteins Methods, A companion to Methods in Enzymology 8, 94-103. Barbas CF, Wagner J. Methods, A companion to Methods in Enzymology, 1995; 8(2): 94-103. 10.1006/meth.1995.9997.
Backbone
  Vector backbone: pComb3
  Backbone size w/o insert (bp): 3300
  Total vector size (bp): 4900
  Modifications to backbone: changes to the cloning cassette including the order of the antibody cloning sites, replacing one pelB leader with ompA, improvements to stability
  Vector type: Bacterial Expression ; phage display
Growth in bacteria
  Bacterial resistance: Ampicillin, 100 μg/mL
  Growth temperature: 37°C
  Growth strain: XL1 Blue
  Copy number: High Copy
Gene/Insert 1
  Gene/Insert name: SS Stuffer (alt name: SfiI Stuffer)
  Species: Synthetic
  Insert size (bp): 1600
  Promoter: lacZ
  Tag / fusion protein: geneIII (C terminal on backbone)
  Cloning method: Restriction Enzyme; 5′ cloning site SfiI (not destroyed); 3′ cloning site SfiI (not destroyed)
  Sequencing primers: 5′ 5'-AAG ACA GCT ATC GCG ATT GCA G-3'; 3′ 5'-GCC CCC TTA TTA GCG TTT GCC ATC-3'
Gene/Insert 2
  Gene/Insert name: Light Chain Stuffer
  Species: Synthetic
  Insert size (bp): 1200
  Cloning method: Restriction Enzyme; 5′ cloning site SacI (not destroyed); 3′ cloning site XbaI (not destroyed)
  Sequencing primers: 5′ 5'-AAG ACA GCT ATC GCG ATT GCA G-3'; 3′ 5'-CGG CTG CCG TAG GCA ATA GGT-3'
Gene/Insert 3
  Gene/Insert name: Heavy Chain Stuffer
  Species: Synthetic
  Insert size (bp): 300
  Cloning method: Restriction Enzyme; 5′ cloning site XhoI (not destroyed); 3′ cloning site SpeI (not destroyed)
  Sequencing primers: 5′ 5'-ACC TAT TGC CTA CGG CAG CCG-3'; 3′ 5'-AGA AGC GTA GTC CGG AAC GTC-3'
Terms and licenses: Academic/Nonprofit Terms; Industry Terms: Not Available to Industry
Depositor comments: pComb3H is the second generation of pComb vector. Improvements over pComb3 include increased stability and introduction of a new cloning region utilizing asymmetrical SfiI restriction sites for directional cloning of full Fab, scFv, peptide and other proteins for phage display. The “SS” refers to the double stuffer, a 1200bp stuffer in the Fab light chain cloning region bounded by SacI and XbaI restriction sites and a 300bp stuffer in Fab heavy chain cloning region bound by XhoI and SpeI restriction sites. Also, the 1600bp double stuffer (both stuffers plus the leader sequence between the Fab light chain and heavy chain cloning regions) can be removed by SfiI digest so that non-Fab genes of interest can be cloned. Soluble Fab can be expressed by removing the gene for the pIII phage fusion protein by SpeI/NheI digest. Sufficient soluble protein is also found in the periplasmic space as a result of proteolysis. Also available from Addgene: pComb3HTT, includes the human Fab to tetanus toxin that can be used as a phage display and protein expression control and pAraH6HATT, an arabinose inducible protein expression plasmid containing a pComb3H compatible SfiI cloning cassette and tags for detection of non-Fab proteins. Select References: Cary, S.P.; Lee, J.; Wagenknecht, R.; Silverman, G.J. (2000) Characterization of Superantigen-Induced Clonal Deletion with a Novel Clan III-Restricted Avian Monoclonal Antibody: Exploiting Evolutionary Distance to Create Antibodies Specific for a Conserved VH Region Surface. J. Immun., 164, 4730-4741. Tanaka, F., Barbas III, C.F. (2001) Phage display selection of peptides possessing aldolase activity. J. Chem. Soc., Chem. Commun. 8:769-770. Rader, C.; Cheresh, D.; Barbas III, C.F. (1998) Phage display approach for rapid antibody humanization: Designed combinatorial V gene libraries. Proc. Natl. Acad. Sci. USA, 95, 8910-8915. Steinberger, P.; Sutton, J.K.; Rader, C.; Elia, M.; and Barbas III, C. F. (2000) Generation and Characterization of a Recombinant Human CCR5-specific Antibody: A Phage Display Approach for Rabbit Antibody Humanization, J. Biol. Chem., 275,36073-36078. Rader, C. and Barbas III, C.F. (1997) Phage Display of Combinatorial Antibody Libraries. Current Opinion in Biotechnology 8, 503-508. Rader, C.; Ritter, G.; Nathan, S.; Elia, M.; Gout, I.; Jungbluth, A.A.; Cohen, L.S.; Welt, S.; Old, L.J.; Barbas III, C.F. (2000) The rabbit antibody repertoire as a novel source for the generation of therapeutic human antibodies.J. Biol. Chem., 275, 13669-13676. Segal, D.J.; Dreier, B.; Beerli, R.R..; Barbas III, C.F. (1999) Towards controlling gene expression at will: Selection and design of zinc finger domains recognizing each of the 5’ - GNN-3’ DNA target sequences. Proc. Natl. Acad. Sci, USA, 96, 2758-2763. Wu, H., Yang, W.-P., and Barbas III, C.F. (1995) Building Zinc fingers by selection: Towards a therapeutic application. Proc. Natl. Acad. Sci. USA, 92:344-348. Yang, W.-P., Green, K., Pinz-Sweeney, S., Briones, A.T., Burton, D.R., and Barbas III, C.F. (1995) CDR Walking Mutagenesis for the Affinity Maturation of a Potent Human anti-HIV-1 Antibody into the Picomolar Range. J. Mol. Biol. 254:392-403.
How to cite: pComb3HSS was a gift from Carlos Barbas (Addgene plasmid # 64133 ; http://n2t.net/addgene:64133 ; RRID:Addgene_64133)
