[The description below was written by a language model from this plasmid's Addgene catalogue record and pLannotate feature annotations shown in this document.]
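Description:
pComb3HSS is a second-generation phagemid of about 4.9 kb for phage display in E. coli, derived from pComb3 with a reworked cloning cassette: reordered antibody cloning sites, one pelB leader replaced by ompA, and improved stability. It replicates from a high-copy ColE1/pUC-type origin and is selected with ampicillin through the bla gene. An f1 origin allows single-stranded packaging into filamentous phage particles, which for a phagemid normally requires helper phage. Expression is driven by the lac promoter with its CAP site and operator, so it responds to lac repressor and IPTG.

The payload is a placeholder rather than a functional gene. "SS" denotes a double stuffer: a roughly 1200 bp fragment fills the Fab light-chain position between SacI and XbaI, and a roughly 300 bp fragment fills the heavy-chain position between XhoI and SpeI, directly upstream of a fragment of M13 gene III. Replacing both stuffers with antibody chains yields a Fab whose heavy-chain portion is fused to the pIII minor coat protein and displayed on phage. Alternatively, asymmetric SfiI sites release the whole 1600 bp region, including the leader between the two cloning positions, for directional insertion of scFv, peptides or other proteins. SpeI/NheI digestion removes gene III to allow soluble Fab expression.

The automated annotation suggests the stuffers are built from unrelated pieces. The light-chain region shows matches to kappa and IgG1 constant fragments, a partial His tag and an inverted second lac promoter segment, while the heavy-chain region matches trxA preceded by a pel-type leader. The ompA leader is not annotated. The vector serves as the recipient for building antibody, peptide and zinc-finger display libraries.
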