Features (pLannotate 1.2.2; 19 found; start..end, strand, type, name):
      4..96      +  CDS            lacI (fragment): lac repressor; lacI; The lac repressor binds to the lac operator to inhibit transcription in E. coli. This inhibition can be relieved by adding lactose or isopropyl-β-D-thiogalactopyranoside (IPTG).
    109..130     +  protein_bind   CAP binding site: CAP binding activates transcription in the presence of cAMP. E. coli catabolite activator protein
    145..175     +  promoter       lac promoter: promoter for the E. coli lac operon
    183..199     +  protein_bind   lac operator: The lac repressor binds to the lac operator to inhibit transcription in E. coli. This inhibition can be relieved by adding lactose or isopropyl-β-D-thiogalactopyranoside (IPTG). lac repressor encoded by lacI
    272..358     -  CDS            pel1 (fragment): PLY1_PECAS - Also known as pelA. Experimental evidence at protein level: Swiss-Prot protein existence level 1. Involved in maceration and soft-rotting of plant tissue. From Pectobacterium atrosepticum (strain SCRI 1043 / ATCC BAA-672) (Erwinia carotovora subsp. atroseptica).
    430..446     -  protein_bind   lac operator: The lac repressor binds to the lac operator to inhibit transcription in E. coli. This inhibition can be relieved by adding lactose or isopropyl-β-D-thiogalactopyranoside (IPTG). lac repressor encoded by lacI
    454..484     -  promoter       lac promoter: promoter for the E. coli lac operon
    499..520     -  protein_bind   CAP binding site: CAP binding activates transcription in the presence of cAMP. E. coli catabolite activator protein
    533..567     -  CDS            lacI (fragment): lac repressor; lacI; The lac repressor binds to the lac operator to inhibit transcription in E. coli. This inhibition can be relieved by adding lactose or isopropyl-β-D-thiogalactopyranoside (IPTG).
    575..591     -  CDS            7xHis (fragment): 6xHis affinity tag
    595..912     -  CDS            IGHG1 (fragment): IGHG1_HUMAN - Experimental evidence at protein level: Swiss-Prot protein existence level 1. Constant region of immunoglobulin heavy chains. Immunoglobulins, also known as antibodies, are membrane-bound or secreted glycoproteins produced by B lymphocytes. In the recognition phase of humoral immunity, the membrane-bound immunoglobulins serve as receptors which, upon binding of a specific antigen, trigger the clonal expansion and differentiation of B lymphocytes into immunoglobulins- secreting plasma cells. Secreted immunoglobulins mediate the effector phase of humoral immunity, which results in
    930..1466    +  CDS            IGK_HUMAN (fragment): Experimental evidence at protein level: Swiss-Prot protein existence level 1. Immunoglobulins, also known as antibodies, are membrane-bound or secreted glycoproteins produced by B lymphocytes. In the recognition phase of humoral immunity, the membrane-bound immunoglobulins serve as receptors which, upon binding of a specific antigen, trigger the clonal expansion and differentiation of B lymphocytes into immunoglobulins- secreting plasma cells. Secreted immunoglobulins mediate the effector phase of humoral immunity, which results in the elimination of bound antigens (PubMed:22158414, PubMed:201
   1500..1565    +  CDS            pel1 (fragment): PLY1_PECAS - Also known as pelA. Experimental evidence at protein level: Swiss-Prot protein existence level 1. Involved in maceration and soft-rotting of plant tissue. From Pectobacterium atrosepticum (strain SCRI 1043 / ATCC BAA-672) (Erwinia carotovora subsp. atroseptica).
   1584..1910    +  CDS            trxA: THIO_ECO57 - Experimental evidence at protein level: Swiss-Prot protein existence level 1. Participates in various redox reactions through the reversible oxidation of its active center dithiol to a disulfide and catalyzes dithiol-disulfide exchange reactions. From Escherichia coli O157:H7.
   1962..2495    +  CDS            M13 gene III (fragment) (sequence partly withheld): pIII; III; minor coat protein
   2576..3004    -  rep_origin     f1 ori (sequence partly withheld): f1 bacteriophage origin of replication; arrow indicates direction of (+) strand synthesis
   3031..3135    +  promoter       AmpR promoter: bla
   3136..3996    +  CDS            AmpR: β-lactamase; bla; confers resistance to ampicillin, carbenicillin, and related antibiotics
   4167..4755    +  rep_origin     ori: high-copy-number ColE1/pMB1/pBR322/pUC origin of replication
>Addgene plasmid #64133 | pComb3HSS | depositor full sequence | sequence record 119143 | pComb3HSS sequence 4934 bps
AGAGCGCCCAATACGCAAACCGCCTCTCCCCGCGCGTTGGCCGATTCATTAATGCAGCTGGCACGACAGG
TTTCCCGACTGGAAAGCGGGCAGTGAGCGCAACGCAATTAATGTGAGTTAGCTCACTCATTAGGCACCCC
AGGCTTTACACTTTATGCTTCCGGCTCGTATGTTGTGTGGAATTGTGAGCGGATAACAATTGAATTCAGG
AGGAATTTAAAATGAAAAAGACAGCTATCGCGATTGCAGTGGCACTGGCTGGTTTCGCTACCGTGGCCCA
GGCGGCCGAGCTCGCCATGGCTGGTTGGGCAGCGAGTAATAACAATCCAGCGGCTGCCGTAGGCAATAGG
TATTTCATTATGACTGTCTCCTTGGCGACTAGCTAGTTTAGAATTCGTAATCATGGTCATAGCTGTTTCC
TGTGTGAAATTGTTATCCGCTCACAATTCCACACAACATACGAGCCGGAAGCATAAAGTGTAAAGCCTGG
GGTGCCTAATGAGTGAGCTAACTCACATTAATTGCGTTGCGCTCACTGCCCGCTTTCCAGTCGGGAAACC
TGTCGTGTTACTAATGATGGTGATGGTGATGGCTAGTTTTGTCACAAGATTTGGGCTCAACTTTCTTGTC
CACCTTGGTGTTGCTGGGCTTGTGATTCACGTTGCAGATGTAGGTCTGGGTGCCCAAGCTGCTGGAGGGC
ACGGTCACCACGCTGCTGAGGGAGTAGAGTCCTGAGGACTGTAGGACAGCCGGGAAGGTGTGCACGCCGC
TGGTCAGGGCGCCTGAGTTCCACGACACCGTCGCCGGTTCGGGGAAGTAGTCCTTGACCAGGCAGCCCAG
GGCCGCTGTGCCCCCAGAGGTGCTCTTGGAGGAGGGTGCCAGGGGGAAGACCGATGGGCCCTTGGTGGAG
GCTGCGGAGACGGTGACCGTGGTACCAGCAGAAACCTGGCCAGGCTCCCAGGCTCCTCATCTATGGTACA
TCCAGCAGGGCCACTGGCATCCCAGACAGGTTCAGTGGCAGTGGGTCTGGGACAGACTTCACTCTCACCA
TCAGCAGACTGGAGCCTGAAGATTTTGCAGTGTACTACTGTCAGCAGTATGGTGGCTCACCGTGGTTCGG
CCAAGGGACCAAGGTGGAACTCAAACGAACTGTGGCTGCACCATCTGTCTTCATCTTCCCGCCATCTGAT
GAGCAGTTGAAATCTGGAACTGCCTCTGTTGTGTGCCTGCTGAATAACTTCTATCCCAGAGAGGCCAAAG
TACAGTGGAAGGTGGATAACGCCCTCCAATCGGGTAACTCCCAGGAGAGTGTCACAGAGCAGGACAGCAA
GGACAGCACCTACAGCCTCAGCAGCACCCTGACGCTGAGCAAAGCAGACTACGAGAAACACAAAGTCTAC
GCCTGCGAAGTCACCCATCAGGGCCTGAGCTTGCCCGTCACAAAGAGCTTCAACAGGGGAGAGTGTTAGT
TCTAGATAATTAATTAGGAGGAATTTAAAATGAAATACCTATTGCCTACGGCAGCCGCTGGATTGTTATT
ACTCGCTGCCCAACCAGCCATGGCCGAGGTGCAGCTGCTCGAGATGAGCGATAAAATTATTCACCTGACT
GACGACAGTTTTGACACGGATGTACTCAAAGCGGACGGGGCGATCCTCGTCGATTTCTGGGCAGAGTGGT
GCGGTCCGTGCAAAATGATCGCCCCGATTCTGGATGAAATCGCTGACGAATATCAGGGCAAACTGACCGT
TGCAAAACTGAACATCGATCAAAACCCTGGCACTGCGCCGAAATATGGCATCCGTGGTATCCCGACTCTG
CTGCTGTTCAAAAACGGTGAAGTGGCGGCAACCAAAGTGGGTGCACTGTCTAAAGGTCAGTTGAAAGAGT
TCCTCGACGCTAACCTGGCGTACCCGTACGACGTTCCGGACTACGGTTCTACTAGTGGCCAGGCCGGCCA
G
[40 nt withheld, positions 1962-2001]
GCTCTGAGGGA
[161 nt withheld, positions 2013-2173]
T
[41 nt withheld, positions 2175-2215]
T
[62 nt withheld, positions 2217-2278]
A
[35 nt withheld, positions 2280-2314]
CCTCCCTCAATCGGTTGAATGTCGCCCTTTTGTCTTTGGCGCTGGTAAACCATATGAA
[86 nt withheld, positions 2373-2458]
T
[36 nt withheld, positions 2460-2495]
GCTAGCTAATTAATTTAAGCGGCCGCAGATCTGCTCTCTGAGGAGGATCTGGGAAATTGTAAGCGTTAAT
ATTTTGTTAAAATTCGCGTTAAATTTTTGTTAAATCAGCTCATTTTTTAACCAATAGGCCGAAATCGGCA
AAATCCCTTATAAATCAAAAGAATAGACCGAGATAGGGT
[37 nt withheld, positions 2675-2711]
AAAGAACGTGGACTCCAACGTCAAAGG
[49 nt withheld, positions 2739-2787]
T
[91 nt withheld, positions 2789-2879]
G
[124 nt withheld, positions 2881-3004]
CAGGTGGCACTTTTCGGGGAAATGTGCGCGGAACCCCTATTTGTTTATTTTTCTAAATACATTCAAATAT
GTATCCGCTCATGAGACAATAACCCTGATAAATGCTTCAATAATATTGAAAAAGGAAGAGTATGAGTATT
CAACATTTCCGTGTCGCCCTTATTCCCTTTTTTGCGGCATTTTGCCTTCCTGTTTTTGCTCACCCAGAAA
CGCTGGTGAAAGTAAAAGATGCTGAAGATCAGTTGGGTGCACGAGTGGGTTACATCGAACTGGATCTCAA
CAGCGGTAAGATCCTTGAGAGTTTTCGCCCCGAAGAACGTTTTCCAATGATGAGCACTTTTAAAGTTCTG
CTATGTGGCGCGGTATTATCCCGTATTGACGCCGGGCAAGAGCAACTCGGTCGCCGCATACACTATTCTC
AGAATGACTTGGTTGAGTACTCACCAGTCACAGAAAAGCATCTTACGGATGGCATGACAGTAAGAGAATT
ATGCAGTGCTGCCATAACCATGAGTGATAACACTGCGGCCAACTTACTTCTGACAACGATCGGAGGACCG
AAGGAGCTAACCGCTTTTTTGCACAACATGGGGGATCATGTAACTCGCCTTGATCGTTGGGAACCGGAGC
TGAATGAAGCCATACCAAACGACGAGCGTGACACCACGATGCCTGTAGCAATGGCAACAACGTTGCGCAA
ACTATTAACTGGCGAACTACTTACTCTAGCTTCCCGGCAACAATTAATAGACTGGATGGAGGCGGATAAA
GTTGCAGGACCACTTCTGCGCTCGGCCCTTCCGGCTGGCTGGTTTATTGCTGATAAATCTGGAGCCGGTG
AGCGTGGGTCTCGCGGTATCATTGCAGCACTGGGGCCAGATGGTAAGCCCTCCCGTATCGTAGTTATCTA
CACGACGGGGAGTCAGGCAACTATGGATGAACGAAATAGACAGATCGCTGAGATAGGTGCCTCACTGATT
AAGCATTGGTAACTGTCAGACCAAGTTTACTCATATATACTTTAGATTGATTTAAAACTTCATTTTTAAT
TTAAAAGGATCTAGGTGAAGATCCTTTTTGATAATCTCATGACCAAAATCCCTTAACGTGAGTTTTCGTT
CCACTGAGCGTCAGACCCCGTAGAAAAGATCAAAGGATCTTCTTGAGATCCTTTTTTTCTGCGCGTAATC
TGCTGCTTGCAAACAAAAAAACCACCGCTACCAGCGGTGGTTTGTTTGCCGGATCAAGAGCTACCAACTC
TTTTTCCGAAGGTAACTGGCTTCAGCAGAGCGCAGATACCAAATACTGTCCTTCTAGTGTAGCCGTAGTT
AGGCCACCACTTCAAGAACTCTGTAGCACCGCCTACATACCTCGCTCTGCTAATCCTGTTACCAGTGGCT
GCTGCCAGTGGCGATAAGTCGTGTCTTACCGGGTTGGACTCAAGACGATAGTTACCGGATAAGGCGCAGC
GGTCGGGCTGAACGGGGGGTTCGTGCACACAGCCCAGCTTGGAGCGAACGACCTACACCGAACTGAGATA
CCTACAGCGTGAGCTATGAGAAAGCGCCACGCTTCCCGAAGGGAGAAAGGCGGACAGGTATCCGGTAAGC
GGCAGGGTCGGAACAGGAGAGCGCACGAGGGAGCTTCCAGGGGGAAACGCCTGGTATCTTTATAGTCCTG
TCGGGTTTCGCCACCTCTGACTTGAGCGTCGATTTTTGTGATGCTCGTCAGGGGGGCGGAGCCTATGGAA
AAACGCCAGCAACGCGGCCTTTTTACGGTTCCTGGCCTTTTGCTGGCCTTTTGCTCACATGTTCTTTCCT
GCGTTATCCCCTGATTCTGTGGATAACCGTATTACCGCCTTTGAGTGAGCTGATACCGCTCGCCGCAGCC
GAACGACCGAGCGCAGCGAGTCAGTGAGCGAGGAAGCGGA
