>Addgene plasmid #64133 | pComb3HSS | addgene partial sequence | sequence record 110953 | F1ori-F 5'-GTGGACTCTTGTTCCAAACTGG-3'
ATTTTGCCGATTTCGGCCTATTGGTTAAAAAATGAGCTGATTTAACAAAAATTTAACGCGAATTTTAACA
AAATATTAACGCTTACAATTTCCCAGATCCTCCTCAGAGAGCAGATCTGCGGCCGCTTAAATTAATTAGC
TAGC
[36 nt withheld, positions 145-180]
A
[86 nt withheld, positions 182-267]
TTCATATGGTTTACCAGCGCCAAAGACAAAAGGGCGACATTCAACCGATTGAGGGAGG
[35 nt withheld, positions 326-360]
T
[62 nt withheld, positions 362-423]
A
[41 nt withheld, positions 425-465]
A
[161 nt withheld, positions 467-627]
TCCCTCAGAGC
[40 nt withheld, positions 639-678]
CTGGCCGGCCTGGCCACTAGTAGAACCGTAGTCCGGAACGTCGTACGGGTACGCCAGGTTAGCGTCGAGG
AACTCTTTCAACTGACCTTTAGACAGTGCACCCAC
