>Addgene plasmid #64133 | pComb3HSS | addgene partial sequence | sequence record 111830 | N-ChS-R 5'-TGCCCAGAAATCGACGAGG-3'
CTGTCGTCAGTCAGGTGAATAATTTTATCGCTCATCTCGAGCAGCTGCACCTCGGCCATGGCTGGTTGGG
CAGCGAGTAATAACAATCCAGCGGCTGCCGTAGGCAATAGGTATTTCATTTTAAATTCCTCCTAATTAAT
TATCTAGAACTAACACTCTCCCCTGTTGAAGCTCTTTGTGACGGGCAAGCTCAGGCCCTGATGGGTGACT
TCGCAGGCGTAGACTTTGTGTTTCTCGTAGTCTGCTTTGCTCAGCGTCAGGGTGCTGCTGAGGCTGTAGG
TGCTGTCCTTGCTGTCCTGCTCTGTGACACTCTCCTGGGAGTTACCCGATTGGAGGGCGTTATCCACCTT
CCACTGTACTTTGGCCTCTCTGGGATAGAAGTTATTCAGCAGGCACACAACAGAGGCAGTTCCAGATTTC
AACTGCTCATCAGATGGCGGGAAGATGAAGACAGATGGTGCAGCCACAGTTCGTTTGAGTTCCACCTTGG
TCCCTTGGCCGAACCACGGTGAGCCACCATACTGCTGACAGTAGTACACTGCAAAATCTTCAGGCTCCAG
TCTGCTGATGGTGAGAGTGAAGTCTGTCCCAGACCCACTGCCACTGAACCTGTCTGGGATGCCAGTGGCC
CTGCTGGATGTACCATAGATGAGGAGCCTGGGAGCCTGGCCAGGTTTCTGCTGGTACCACGGTCACCGTC
TCCGCAG
